Addgene plasmid #174194: Dok1-EGFP
Purpose: Expresses Dok1 in mammalian cells
Depositing lab: Cheng-han Yu. Depositing organization: University of Hong Kong. Publication: Integrin-beta3 clusters recruit clathrin-mediated endocytic machinery in the absence of traction force. Yu CH, Rafiq NB, Cao F, Zhou Y, Krishnasamy A, Biswas KH, Ravasio A, Chen Z, Wang YH, Kawauchi K, Jones GE, Sheetz MP. Nat Commun. 2015 Oct 28;6:8672. doi: 10.1038/ncomms9672. PubMed 26507506.
Backbone
  Vector backbone: pDest-eGFP-N1
  Vector type: Mammalian Expression
  Selectable markers: Neomycin (select with G418)
Growth in bacteria
  Bacterial resistance: Kanamycin, 50 μg/mL
  Growth temperature: 37°C
  Growth strain: DH5alpha
  Copy number: Unknown
Gene/Insert
  Gene/Insert name: DOK1
  Species: H. sapiens (human)
  GenBank ID: BC114440.1
  Entrez Gene: DOK1 (a.k.a. P62DOK, pp62)
  Tag / fusion protein: EGFP (C terminal on backbone)
Terms and licenses: Academic/Nonprofit Terms; Industry Terms: Not Available to Industry
How to cite: Dok1-EGFP was a gift from Cheng-han Yu (Addgene plasmid # 174194 ; http://n2t.net/addgene:174194 ; RRID:Addgene_174194)
