[The description below was written by a language model from this plasmid's Addgene catalogue record and pLannotate feature annotations shown in this document.]
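Description:
Dok1-EGFP is a mammalian expression plasmid of about 6.2 kb built on pDest-eGFP-N1, a Gateway-adapted derivative of the EGFP-N1 type backbone. It carries the human DOK1 coding sequence fused at its C terminus to EGFP. The insert sits between short attB1 and attB2 fragments, the scars left by Gateway recombination into the destination vector. Transcription is driven by the human cytomegalovirus immediate early enhancer and promoter and is terminated by the SV40 polyadenylation signal downstream of EGFP. Because EGFP is mammalian codon-optimized and follows DOK1 after the attB2 linker, transfected cells should produce a single fluorescent fusion protein.

The plasmid replicates in E. coli from a high-copy ColE1/pUC-type origin and also contains an f1 phage origin. A single NeoR/KanR gene (Tn5 aminoglycoside phosphotransferase) provides both selections. A bacterial bla-type promoter drives it for kanamycin resistance, and the SV40 enhancer/early promoter, with the HSV TK poly(A) signal, drives it for G418 selection of stably transfected mammalian cells. The small large T antigen, ble and bGH poly(A) fragments in the annotation are probably partial matches to backbone remnants rather than functional elements.

DOK1 is an enzymatically inert adaptor or scaffolding protein that assembles signalling complexes and competes with talin for a binding site on integrin beta-3, thereby modulating integrin activation. The record states only that the plasmid expresses Dok1 in mammalian cells. The EGFP tag makes it suitable for fluorescence imaging of DOK1 localization, and the associated publication concerns integrin beta-3 clusters and recruitment of endocytic machinery.
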