Features (pLannotate 1.2.2; 16 found; start..end, strand, type, name):
     80..383     +  enhancer       CMV enhancer: human cytomegalovirus immediate early enhancer
    384..587     +  promoter       CMV promoter: human cytomegalovirus (CMV) immediate early promoter
    622..639     +  protein_bind   attB1 (fragment): mutant version of attB; core recombination site for the Gateway® BP reaction BP Clonase™
    648..2090    +  CDS            DOK1: DOK1_HUMAN - Experimental evidence at protein level: Swiss-Prot protein existence level 1. DOK proteins are enzymatically inert adaptor or scaffolding proteins. They provide a docking platform for the assembly of multimolecular signaling complexes. DOK1 appears to be a negative regulator of the insulin signaling pathway. Modulates integrin activation by competing with talin for the same binding site on ITGB3. From Homo sapiens (Human).
   2098..2115    -  protein_bind   attB2 (fragment): mutant version of attB; core recombination site for the Gateway® BP reaction BP Clonase™
   2142..2861    +  CDS            EGFP: the original enhanced GFP (Yang et al., 1996) mammalian codon-optimized
   2878..2961    +  CDS            large T antigen (fragment): large T antigen from SV40 (simian virus 40)
   2984..3105    +  polyA_signal   SV40 poly(A) signal: SV40 polyadenylation signal
   3139..3567    -  rep_origin     f1 ori (sequence partly withheld): f1 bacteriophage origin of replication; arrow indicates direction of (+) strand synthesis
   3594..3698    +  promoter       AmpR promoter: bla
   3700..4057    +  promoter       SV40 promoter: SV40 enhancer and early promoter
   4092..4886    +  CDS            NeoR/KanR: aminoglycoside phosphotransferase from Tn5; aph(3')-II (or nptII); confers resistance to neomycin, kanamycin, and G418 (Geneticin®)
   4907..5059    +  CDS            ble (fragment): BLE_KLEPN - Experimental evidence at protein level: Swiss-Prot protein existence level 1. Binding protein with a strong affinity to the bleomycin family of antibiotics. Binds to CL990; an antimitotic-antibiotic compound. From Klebsiella pneumoniae.
   5118..5165    +  polyA_signal   HSV TK poly(A) signal: herpes simplex virus thymidine kinase polyadenylation signal (Cole and Stacy, 1985)
   5256..5272    -  polyA_signal   bGH poly(A) signal (fragment): bovine growth hormone polyadenylation signal
   5494..6082    +  rep_origin     ori: high-copy-number ColE1/pMB1/pBR322/pUC origin of replication
>Addgene plasmid #174194 | Dok1-EGFP | addgene full sequence | sequence record 342225 | Addgene NGS Result
CCGTATTACCGCCATGCATTAGTTATTAATAGTAATCAATTACGGGGTCATTAGTTCATAGCCCATATAT
GGAGTTCCGCGTTACATAACTTACGGTAAATGGCCCGCCTGGCTGACCGCCCAACGACCCCCGCCCATTG
ACGTCAATAATGACGTATGTTCCCATAGTAACGCCAATAGGGACTTTCCATTGACGTCAATGGGTGGAGT
ATTTACGGTAAACTGCCCACTTGGCAGTACATCAAGTGTATCATATGCCAAGTACGCCCCCTATTGACGT
CAATGACGGTAAATGGCCCGCCTGGCATTATGCCCAGTACATGACCTTATGGGACTTTCCTACTTGGCAG
TACATCTACGTATTAGTCATCGCTATTACCATGGTGATGCGGTTTTGGCAGTACATCAATGGGCGTGGAT
AGCGGTTTGACTCACGGGGATTTCCAAGTCTCCACCCCATTGACGTCAATGGGAGTTTGTTTTGGCACCA
AAATCAACGGGACTTTCCAAAATGTCGTAACAACTCCGCCCCATTGACGCAAATGGGCGGTAGGCGTGTA
CGGTGGGAGGTCTATATAAGCAGAGCTGGTTTAGTGAACCGTCAGATCCGCTAGCATCAAACAAGTTTGT
ACAAAAAAGTTGGCACCATGGACGGAGCAGTGATGGAAGGGCCGCTTTTTTTGCAGAGTCAGCGCTTTGG
GACCAAGAGGTGGAGGAAGACCTGGGCCGTGCTCTACCCGGCCAGTCCCCACGGCGTAGCGCGGCTCGAG
TTCTTTGACCATAAGGGGTCGAGCTCTGGGGGTGGCCGAGGGAGCTCGCGCCGCCTGGACTGCAAAGTGA
TCCGTCTGGCTGAGTGTGTGAGTGTGGCCCCCGTCACCGTGGAGACCCCCCCTGAGCCCGGCGCCACTGC
CTTCCGCCTGGACACTGCTCAGCGCTCGCACCTGCTGGCGGCCGACGCGCCGTCCAGTGCAGCCTGGGTG
CAGACGCTGTGCCGAAACGCCTTTCCGAAAGGCAGCTGGACTCTGGCGCCTACCGATAACCCACCTAAGC
TTTCTGCCCTGGAGATGCTGGAGAACTCCTTGTACAGCCCTACCTGGGAAGGATCCCAATTCTGGGTAAC
GGTGCAGAGGACTGAGGCCGCCGAGCGCTGTGGCCTGCATGGCTCCTACGTGCTGAGGGTGGAGGCTGAA
AGGCTGACTCTCCTGACCGTGGGGGCCCAGAGTCAGATACTGGAGCCACTCCTGTCCTGGCCCTACACTC
TGTTGCGTCGCTATGGCCGGGACAAGGTCATGTTCTCTTTCGAGGCCGGCCGCCGCTGCCCCTCAGGCCC
TGGAACCTTCACCTTCCAGACGGCACAGGGAAATGACATCTTCCAGGCAGTTGAGACTGCCATCCACCGG
CAGAAGGCCCAGGGAAAGGCCGGACAGGGGCACGATGTTCTCAGAGCTGACTCCCATGAAGGGGAGGTGG
CAGAGGGGAAGTTGCCTTCCCCACCTGGCCCCCAAGAGCTCCTCGACAGTCCCCCAGCCCTGTATGCTGA
GCCCTTAGACTCCCTGCGCATTGCTCCATGCCCTTCCCAGGACTCCCTATACTCAGACCCCTTGGACAGC
ACGTCTGCTCAGGCAGGAGAGGGAGTACAACGGAAGAAACCTCTCTATTGGGACTTGTATGAGCATGCGC
AGCAGCAGTTGCTGAAGGCCAAGCTGACAGACCCCAAAGAGGATCCCATCTATGATGAACCTGAGGGCCT
GGCCCCAGTCCCTCCCCAGGGCCTTTATGATCTGCCTCGGGAGCCCAAGGATGCATGGTGGTGCCAAGCT
CGGGTGAAGGAGGAGGGCTATGAGCTCCCCTACAACCCTGCCACTGATGACTACGCTGTGCCACCCCCTC
GGAGCACAAAGCCCCTCCTTGCTCCCAAGCCCCAGGGCCCAGCCTTCCCTGAACCTGGTACTGCAACTGG
CAGTGGCATCAAAAGCCACAACTCAGCCCTGTACAGCCAGGTCCAGAAGAGCGGGGCCTCAGGGAGCTGG
GACTGTGGGCTCTCTAGAGTAGGGACTGACAAGACTGGGGTCAAGTCAGAGGGCTCTACCTTGCCAACTT
TCTTGTACAAAGTGGTTCGATGGGATCCACCGGTCGCCACCATGGTGAGCAAGGGCGAGGAGCTGTTCAC
CGGGGTGGTGCCCATCCTGGTCGAGCTGGACGGCGACGTAAACGGCCACAAGTTCAGCGTGTCCGGCGAG
GGCGAGGGCGATGCCACCTACGGCAAGCTGACCCTGAAGTTCATCTGCACCACCGGCAAGCTGCCCGTGC
CCTGGCCCACCCTCGTGACCACCCTGACCTACGGCGTGCAGTGCTTCAGCCGCTACCCCGACCACATGAA
GCAGCACGACTTCTTCAAGTCCGCCATGCCCGAAGGCTACGTCCAGGAGCGCACCATCTTCTTCAAGGAC
GACGGCAACTACAAGACCCGCGCCGAGGTGAAGTTCGAGGGCGACACCCTGGTGAACCGCATCGAGCTGA
AGGGCATCGACTTCAAGGAGGACGGCAACATCCTGGGGCACAAGCTGGAGTACAACTACAACAGCCACAA
CGTCTATATCATGGCCGACAAGCAGAAGAACGGCATCAAGGTGAACTTCAAGATCCGCCACAACATCGAG
GACGGCAGCGTGCAGCTCGCCGACCACTACCAGCAGAACACCCCCATCGGCGACGGCCCCGTGCTGCTGC
CCGACAACCACTACCTGAGCACCCAGTCCGCCCTGAGCAAAGACCCCAACGAGAAGCGCGATCACATGGT
CCTGCTGGAGTTCGTGACCGCCGCCGGGATCACTCTCGGCATGGACGAGCTGTACAAGTAAAGCGGCCGC
GACTCTAGATCATAATCAGCCATACCACATTTGTAGAGGTTTTACTTGCTTTAAAAAACCTCCCACACCT
CCCCCTGAACCTGAAACATAAAATGAATGCAATTGTTGTTGTTAACTTGTTTATTGCAGCTTATAATGGT
TACAAATAAAGCAATAGCATCACAAATTTCACAAATAAAGCATTTTTTTCACTGCATTCTAGTTGTGGTT
TGTCCAAACTCATCAATGTATCTTAAGGCGTAAATTGTAAGCGTTAATATTTTGTTAAAATTCGCGTTAA
ATTTTTGTTAAATCAGCTCATTTTTTAACCAATAGGCCGAAATCGGCAAAATCCCTTATAAATCAAAAGA
ATAGACCGAGATAGGGT
[37 nt withheld, positions 3238-3274]
AAAGAACGTGGACTCCAACGTCAAAGG
[49 nt withheld, positions 3302-3350]
T
[91 nt withheld, positions 3352-3442]
G
[124 nt withheld, positions 3444-3567]
CAGGTGGCACTTTTCGGGGAAATGTGCGCGGAACCCCTATTTGTTTATTTTTCTAAATACATTCAAATAT
GTATCCGCTCATGAGACAATAACCCTGATAAATGCTTCAATAATATTGAAAAAGGAAGAGTCCTGAGGCG
GAAAGAACCAGCTGTGGAATGTGTGTCAGTTAGGGTGTGGAAAGTCCCCAGGCTCCCCAGCAGGCAGAAG
TATGCAAAGCATGCATCTCAATTAGTCAGCAACCAGGTGTGGAAAGTCCCCAGGCTCCCCAGCAGGCAGA
AGTATGCAAAGCATGCATCTCAATTAGTCAGCAACCATAGTCCCGCCCCTAACTCCGCCCATCCCGCCCC
TAACTCCGCCCAGTTCCGCCCATTCTCCGCCCCATGGCTGACTAATTTTTTTTATTTATGCAGAGGCCGA
GGCCGCCTCGGCCTCTGAGCTATTCCAGAAGTAGTGAGGAGGCTTTTTTGGAGGCCTAGGCTTTTGCAAA
GATCGATCAAGAGACAGGATGAGGATCGTTTCGCATGATTGAACAAGATGGATTGCACGCAGGTTCTCCG
GCCGCTTGGGTGGAGAGGCTATTCGGCTATGACTGGGCACAACAGACAATCGGCTGCTCTGATGCCGCCG
TGTTCCGGCTGTCAGCGCAGGGGCGCCCGGTTCTTTTTGTCAAGACCGACCTGTCCGGTGCCCTGAATGA
ACTGCAAGACGAGGCAGCGCGGCTATCGTGGCTGGCCACGACGGGCGTTCCTTGCGCAGCTGTGCTCGAC
GTTGTCACTGAAGCGGGAAGGGACTGGCTGCTATTGGGCGAAGTGCCGGGGCAGGATCTCCTGTCATCTC
ACCTTGCTCCTGCCGAGAAAGTATCCATCATGGCTGATGCAATGCGGCGGCTGCATACGCTTGATCCGGC
TACCTGCCCATTCGACCACCAAGCGAAACATCGCATCGAGCGAGCACGTACTCGGATGGAAGCCGGTCTT
GTCGATCAGGATGATCTGGACGAAGAGCATCAGGGGCTCGCGCCAGCCGAACTGTTCGCCAGGCTCAAGG
CGAGCATGCCCGACGGCGAGGATCTCGTCGTGACCCATGGCGATGCCTGCTTGCCGAATATCATGGTGGA
AAATGGCCGCTTTTCTGGATTCATCGACTGTGGCCGGCTGGGTGTGGCGGACCGCTATCAGGACATAGCG
TTGGCTACCCGTGATATTGCTGAAGAGCTTGGCGGCGAATGGGCTGACCGCTTCCTCGTGCTTTACGGTA
TCGCCGCTCCCGATTCGCAGCGCATCGCCTTCTATCGCCTTCTTGACGAGTTCTTCTGAGCGGGACTCTG
GGGTTCGAAATGACCGACCAAGCGACGCCCAACCTGCCATCACGAGATTTCGATTCCACCGCCGCCTTCT
ATGAAAGGTTGGGCTTCGGAATCGTTTTCCGGGACGCCGGCTGGATGATCCTCCAGCGCGGGGATCTCAT
GCTGGAGTTCTTCGCCCACCCTAGGGGGAGGCTAACTGAAACACGGAAGGAGACAATACCGGAAGGAACC
CGCGCTATGACGGCAATAAAAAGACAGAATAAAACGCACGGTGTTGGGTCGTTTGTTCATAAACGCGGGG
TTCGGTCCCAGGGCTGGCACTCTGTCGATACCCCACCGAGACCCCATTGGGGCCAATACGCCCGCGTTTC
TTCCTTTTCCCCACCCCACCCCCCAAGTTCGGGTGAAGGCCCAGGGCTCGCAGCCAACGTCGGGGCGGCA
GGCCCTGCCATAGCCTCAGGTTACTCATATATACTTTAGATTGATTTAAAACTTCATTTTTAATTTAAAA
GGATCTAGGTGAAGATCCTTTTTGATAATCTCATGACCAAAATCCCTTAACGTGAGTTTTCGTTCCACTG
AGCGTCAGACCCCGTAGAAAAGATCAAAGGATCTTCTTGAGATCCTTTTTTTCTGCGCGTAATCTGCTGC
TTGCAAACAAAAAAACCACCGCTACCAGCGGTGGTTTGTTTGCCGGATCAAGAGCTACCAACTCTTTTTC
CGAAGGTAACTGGCTTCAGCAGAGCGCAGATACCAAATACTGTTCTTCTAGTGTAGCCGTAGTTAGGCCA
CCACTTCAAGAACTCTGTAGCACCGCCTACATACCTCGCTCTGCTAATCCTGTTACCAGTGGCTGCTGCC
AGTGGCGATAAGTCGTGTCTTACCGGGTTGGACTCAAGACGATAGTTACCGGATAAGGCGCAGCGGTCGG
GCTGAACGGGGGGTTCGTGCACACAGCCCAGCTTGGAGCGAACGACCTACACCGAACTGAGATACCTACA
GCGTGAGCTATGAGAAAGCGCCACGCTTCCCGAAGGGAGAAAGGCGGACAGGTATCCGGTAAGCGGCAGG
GTCGGAACAGGAGAGCGCACGAGGGAGCTTCCAGGGGGAAACGCCTGGTATCTTTATAGTCCTGTCGGGT
TTCGCCACCTCTGACTTGAGCGTCGATTTTTGTGATGCTCGTCAGGGGGGCGGAGCCTATGGAAAAACGC
CAGCAACGCGGCCTTTTTACGGTTCCTGGCCTTTTGCTGGCCTTTTGCTCACATGTTCTTTCCTGCGTTA
TCCCCTGATTCTGTGGATAA
